Addgene plasmid #214727: SpyTag-Quartet
Purpose: In mammalian cells expresses a Quartet of receptor-binding domains (RBDs) from the sarbecoviruses SHC014, Rs4081, RaTG13, and SARS-CoV-2 each separated by GS-linkers with an N-terminal SpyTag fusion
Depositing lab: Mark Howarth. Depositing organization: University of Oxford. Publication: Proactive vaccination using multiviral Quartet Nanocages to elicit broad anti-coronavirus responses. Hills RA, Tan TK, Cohen AA, Keeffe JR, Keeble AH, Gnanapragasam PNP, Storm KN, Rorick AV, West AP Jr, Hill ML, Liu S, Gilbert-Jaramillo J, Afzal M, Napier A, Admans G, James WS, Bjorkman PJ, Townsend AR, Howarth MR. Nat Nanotechnol. 2024 May 6. doi: 10.1038/s41565-024-01655-9. PubMed 38710880.
Backbone
  Vector backbone: pcDNA3.1
  Backbone size w/o insert (bp): 5568
  Total vector size (bp): 8328
  Vector type: Mammalian Expression
  Selectable markers: Neomycin (select with G418)
Growth in bacteria
  Bacterial resistance: Ampicillin, 100 μg/mL
  Growth temperature: 37°C
  Growth strain: DH5alpha
  Copy number: High Copy
Gene/Insert
  Gene/Insert name: SpyTag-Quartet
  Species: Synthetic
  Insert size (bp): 2760
  Entrez Gene: S (a.k.a. GU280_gp02, spike glycoprotein)
  Promoter: CMV
  Tag / fusion protein: SpyTag (N terminal on insert)
  Cloning method: Gibson Cloning
  Sequencing primers: 5′ T7 Forward; 3′ BGH Reverse
Terms and licenses: Academic/Nonprofit Terms; Industry Terms: Not Available to Industry
How to cite: SpyTag-Quartet was a gift from Mark Howarth (Addgene plasmid # 214727 ; http://n2t.net/addgene:214727 ; RRID:Addgene_214727)
