[The description below was written by a language model from this plasmid's Addgene catalogue record and pLannotate feature annotations shown in this document.]
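Description:
SpyTag-Quartet is a mammalian expression plasmid of about 8.3 kb built on the pcDNA3.1 backbone. It is propagated in E. coli through a high-copy ColE1/pUC-type origin with ampicillin resistance (AmpR under its own bla promoter). It also carries an f1 origin and an SV40 promoter-driven neomycin phosphotransferase cassette with an SV40 poly(A) signal, which allows G418 selection of transfected mammalian cells. Short lac promoter/operator, lacI, ble, bom and HIV LTR hits in the automated annotation appear to be backbone remnants or partial matches rather than functional parts of the design.

The payload is a synthetic open reading frame of roughly 2.8 kb, inserted by Gibson assembly between the CMV immediate-early enhancer/promoter and the bGH polyadenylation signal, with a T7 promoter just upstream. It encodes a single polypeptide in which four sarbecovirus spike receptor-binding domains, from SHC014, Rs4081, RaTG13 and SARS-CoV-2, are joined in series by glycine-serine linkers, with SpyTag fused at the N terminus. The feature table supports this layout, showing four consecutive spike fragments matched to the closest SARS-related reference proteins. It also detects short influenza haemagglutinin-derived fragments flanking the array. The catalogue entry does not explain these; the N-terminal one could plausibly be a leader sequence, but the record does not say so.

SpyTag is a short peptide that forms a spontaneous covalent isopeptide bond with its SpyCatcher partner. The expressed Quartet can therefore be coupled to SpyCatcher-bearing scaffolds. The associated publication describes multiviral Quartet Nanocages, aimed at eliciting broad anti-coronavirus responses through proactive vaccination.
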