Features (pLannotate 1.2.2; 25 found; start..end, strand, type, name):
     28..80      -  misc_feature   bom (fragment): basis of mobility region from pBR322
    235..614     +  enhancer       CMV enhancer: human cytomegalovirus immediate early enhancer
    615..818     +  promoter       CMV promoter: human cytomegalovirus (CMV) immediate early promoter
    814..847     +  LTR            5' LTR (truncated) (fragment): truncated 5' long terminal repeat (LTR) from HIV-1
    863..881     +  promoter       T7 promoter: promoter for bacteriophage T7 RNA polymerase
    938..1021    +  CDS            HA (fragment): HEMA_I34A0 - Experimental evidence at protein level: Swiss-Prot protein existence level 1. Binds to sialic acid-containing receptors on the cell surface, bringing about the attachment of the virus particle to the cell. This attachment induces virion internalization either through clathrin-dependent endocytosis or through clathrin- and caveolin- independent pathway. Plays a major role in the determination of host range restriction and virulence. Class I viral fusion protein. Responsible for penetration of the virus into the cell cytoplasm by mediating the fusion of the membrane of the endocytos
   1082..1777    +  CDS            S (fragment): SPIKE_SARS - Experimental evidence at protein level: Swiss-Prot protein existence level 1. [Spike protein S2']: Acts as a viral fusion peptide which is unmasked following S2 cleavage occurring upon virus endocytosis. From Severe acute respiratory syndrome coronavirus (SARS-CoV).
   1763..2434    +  CDS            S (fragment): SPIKE_BCRP3 - Experimental evidence at protein level: Swiss-Prot protein existence level 1. [Spike protein S2']: Acts as a viral fusion peptide which is unmasked following S2 cleavage occurring upon virus endocytosis. From Bat coronavirus Rp3/2004 (BtCoV/Rp3/2004) (SARS-like coronavirus Rp3).
   2402..3106    +  CDS            S (fragment): SPIKE_SARS2 - Experimental evidence at protein level: Swiss-Prot protein existence level 1. [Spike glycoprotein]: May down-regulate host tetherin (BST2) by lysosomal degradation, thereby counteracting its antiviral activity. From Severe acute respiratory syndrome coronavirus 2 (2019-nCoV) (SARS-CoV-2).
   3098..3697    +  CDS            S (fragment): SPIKE_SARS2 - Experimental evidence at protein level: Swiss-Prot protein existence level 1. [Spike glycoprotein]: May down-regulate host tetherin (BST2) by lysosomal degradation, thereby counteracting its antiviral activity. From Severe acute respiratory syndrome coronavirus 2 (2019-nCoV) (SARS-CoV-2).
   3710..3844    +  CDS            HA (fragment): HEMA_I34A0 - Experimental evidence at protein level: Swiss-Prot protein existence level 1. Binds to sialic acid-containing receptors on the cell surface, bringing about the attachment of the virus particle to the cell. This attachment induces virion internalization either through clathrin-dependent endocytosis or through clathrin- and caveolin- independent pathway. Plays a major role in the determination of host range restriction and virulence. Class I viral fusion protein. Responsible for penetration of the virus into the cell cytoplasm by mediating the fusion of the membrane of the endocytos
   3928..4152    +  polyA_signal   bGH poly(A) signal: bovine growth hormone polyadenylation signal
   4156..4177    +  promoter       SV40 promoter (fragment): SV40 enhancer and early promoter
   4198..4626    +  rep_origin     f1 ori (sequence partly withheld): f1 bacteriophage origin of replication; arrow indicates direction of (+) strand synthesis
   4640..4969    +  promoter       SV40 promoter: SV40 enhancer and early promoter
   5036..5827    +  CDS            neo: KKA2_KLEPN - Also known as kan, nptII. Experimental evidence at protein level: Swiss-Prot protein existence level 1. Resistance to kanamycin, neomycin, paromomycin, ribostamycin, butirosin and gentamicin B. From Klebsiella pneumoniae.
   5851..6009    +  CDS            ble (fragment): BLE_KLEPN - Experimental evidence at protein level: Swiss-Prot protein existence level 1. Binding protein with a strong affinity to the bleomycin family of antibiotics. Binds to CL990; an antimitotic-antibiotic compound. From Klebsiella pneumoniae.
   6004..6125    +  polyA_signal   SV40 poly(A) signal: SV40 polyadenylation signal
   6198..6214    -  protein_bind   lac operator: The lac repressor binds to the lac operator to inhibit transcription in E. coli. This inhibition can be relieved by adding lactose or isopropyl-β-D-thiogalactopyranoside (IPTG). lac repressor encoded by lacI
   6222..6252    -  promoter       lac promoter: promoter for the E. coli lac operon
   6267..6288    -  protein_bind   CAP binding site: CAP binding activates transcription in the presence of cAMP. E. coli catabolite activator protein
   6301..6393    -  CDS            lacI (fragment): lac repressor; lacI; The lac repressor binds to the lac operator to inhibit transcription in E. coli. This inhibition can be relieved by adding lactose or isopropyl-β-D-thiogalactopyranoside (IPTG).
   6576..7164    -  rep_origin     ori: high-copy-number ColE1/pMB1/pBR322/pUC origin of replication
   7335..8195    -  CDS            AmpR: β-lactamase; bla; confers resistance to ampicillin, carbenicillin, and related antibiotics
   8196..8300    -  promoter       AmpR promoter: bla
>Addgene plasmid #214727 | SpyTag-Quartet | addgene full sequence | sequence record 435532 | Addgene NGS Result
GACGGATCGGGAGATCTCCCGATCCCCTATGGTGCACTCTCAGTACAATCTGCTCTGATGCCGCATAGTT
AAGCCAGTATCTGCTCCCTGCTTGTGTGTTGGAGGTCGCTGAGTAGTGCGCGAGCAAAATTTAAGCTACA
ACAAGGCAAGGCTTGACCGACAATTGCATGAAGAATCTGCTTAGGGTTAGGCGTTTTGCGCTGCTTCGCG
ATGTACGGGCCAGATATACGCGTTGACATTGATTATTGACTAGTTATTAATAGTAATCAATTACGGGGTC
ATTAGTTCATAGCCCATATATGGAGTTCCGCGTTACATAACTTACGGTAAATGGCCCGCCTGGCTGACCG
CCCAACGACCCCCGCCCATTGACGTCAATAATGACGTATGTTCCCATAGTAACGCCAATAGGGACTTTCC
ATTGACGTCAATGGGTGGAGTATTTACGGTAAACTGCCCACTTGGCAGTACATCAAGTGTATCATATGCC
AAGTACGCCCCCTATTGACGTCAATGACGGTAAATGGCCCGCCTGGCATTATGCCCAGTACATGACCTTA
TGGGACTTTCCTACTTGGCAGTACATCTACGTATTAGTCATCGCTATTACCATGGTGATGCGGTTTTGGC
AGTACATCAATGGGCGTGGATAGCGGTTTGACTCACGGGGATTTCCAAGTCTCCACCCCATTGACGTCAA
TGGGAGTTTGTTTTGGCACCAAAATCAACGGGACTTTCCAAAATGTCGTAACAACTCCGCCCCATTGACG
CAAATGGGCGGTAGGCGTGTACGGTGGGAGGTCTATATAAGCAGAGCTCTCTGGCTAACTAGAGAACCCA
CTGCTTACTGGCTTATCGAAATTAATACGACTCACTATAGGGAGACCCAAGCTGGCTAGCGTTTAAACGG
GCCCTCTAGACTCGAGCGGCCGCCACCATGAACACCCAGATCCTGGTGTTCGCCCTGATCGCCATCATTC
CCACCAACGCCGACAAGATCGGATCTGGCGCCCACATCGTGATGGTGGACGCCTACAAGCCTACCAAAGG
CAGCGGTGGAAGCGGCGGATCTGGAACCGGTAGAGTGGCCCCTAGCAAAGAAGTCGTGCGGTTCCCCAAT
ATCACCAATCTGTGCCCCTTCGGCGAGGTGTTCAACGCCACCACATTTCCCTCTGTGTACGCCTGGGAGA
GAAAGCGGATCAGCAACTGCGTGGCCGACTACAGCGTGCTGTACAACAGCACCTCCTTTAGCACCTTCAA
GTGCTACGGCGTGTCCGCCACCAAGCTGAACGATCTGTGCTTCTCCAACGTGTACGCCGACAGCTTCGTG
GTCAAGGGCGACGATGTGCGGCAGATTGCTCCTGGACAGACAGGCGTGATCGCCGATTACAACTACAAGC
TGCCTGACGACTTCCTGGGCTGTGTGCTGGCCTGGAACACCAATAGCAAGGACAGCTCCACCAGCGGCAA
CTACAACTACCTGTACAGATGGGTCCGACGCAGCAAGCTGAATCCCTACGAGAGGGACCTGAGCAACGAC
ATCTATAGCCCTGGCGGCCAGAGCTGTTCTGCCGTGGGACCCAATTGCTACAACCCTCTGAGGCCCTACG
GCTTCTTTACCACAGCTGGCGTGGGCCACCAGCCTTACAGAGTGGTGGTGCTGTCATTCGAGCTGCTGAA
TGCCCCTGCCACAGTGTGTGGCCCTAAGCTGTCTACCGACCTGATCAAGAACCAGGGGAGTGGTGGGTCC
GGGGGTTCGGGACGGGTGTCCCCTACACACGAGGTCGTGCGGTTCCCCAATATCACCAACAGATGCCCCT
TCGACAAGGTGTTCAACGCCAGCAGATTCCCCAACGTGTACGCCTGGGAGCGCACCAAGATCAGCGATTG
CGTGGCCGATTACACCGTGCTGTACAACTCCACCAGCTTTAGCACCTTTAAGTGCTACGGCGTGTCCCCA
AGCAAGCTGATCGACCTGTGCTTCACCTCTGTGTACGCCGACACCTTCCTGATCCGGTCTAGCGAAGTGC
GACAAGTGGCCCCTGGCGAAACAGGCGTGATCGCCGACTACAACTACAAGCTGCCCGACGACTTCACCGG
CTGTGTGATCGCCTGGAATACCGCCAAGCAGGACCAGGGCCAGTACTACTACAGAAGCAGCAGAAAGACC
AAGCTCAAGCCCTTCGAGCGGGACCTGACCTCCGATGAGAATGGCGTCAGAACCCTGTCCACCTACGATT
TCTACCCCAATGTGCCCATCGAGTACCAGGCCACCAGAGTGGTGGTGCTGTCTTTCGAACTGCTGAACGC
CCCTGCCACAGTGTGTGGCCCTAAACTGTCTACAGCCCTGGTCAAGAACCAGTGCGTGAACTTCGGCAGC
GGCGGAACGGGAGGTAGTGGCCGGGTGCAGCCCACCGATAGCATCGTGCGGTTCCCCAATATCACCAATC
TGTGCCCCTTCGGCGAGGTGTTCAATGCCACCACATTCGCCTCTGTGTACGCCTGGAACCGGAAGCGGAT
CAGCAATTGCGTGGCCGACTACTCCGTGCTGTACAACAGCACCAGCTTCAGCACCTTCAAGTGCTACGGC
GTGTCCCCTACCAAGCTGAACGACCTGTGCTTCACAAACGTGTACGCCGACAGCTTCGTGATCACCGGGG
ATGAAGTGCGGCAGATTGCCCCTGGACAGACAGGCAAGATCGCCGACTACAACTACAAGCTGCCCGACGA
CTTCACCGGCTGTGTGATTGCCTGGAACTCCAAGCACATCGACGCCAAAGAAGGCGGGAACTTCAACTAC
CTGTACCGGCTGTTCCGGAAGGCCAACCTGAAGCCTTTCGAGCGGGATATCTCCACCGAGATCTACCAGG
CCGGCAGCAAGCCTTGTAATGGCCAGACAGGCCTGAACTGCTACTACCCACTGTACAGATACGGCTTCTA
CCCCACAGACGGCGTGGGCCACCAGCCTTATAGAGTGGTGGTGCTGAGCTTCGAGCTGCTGAATGCCCCT
GCCACAGTGTGCGGCCCTAAGAAAAGCACCAATCTCGTGAAGAACAAATGCGTGAACTTCGGTACGGGTG
GCAGTGGAGGGAGCGGGAACATCACCAATCTGTGCCCCTTCGGCGAGGTGTTCAATGCCACAAGATTTGC
CAGCGTGTACGCCTGGAACCGGAAGAGAATCAGCAACTGCGTGGCCGACTACAGCGTGCTGTACAATAGC
GCCAGCTTCAGCACCTTCAAGTGCTACGGCGTGTCCCCTACCAAGCTGAACGACCTGTGCTTCACCAATG
TGTACGCCGACAGCTTCGTGATCAGAGGCGACGAAGTTCGGCAGATCGCTCCTGGACAGACAGGCAAGAT
CGCCGATTACAACTACAAGCTGCCCGACGACTTCACCGGCTGCGTGATCGCCTGGAATAGCAACAACCTG
GACAGCAAAGTCGGCGGCAACTACAACTACCTGTACCGGCTGTTCCGGAAGTCCAACCTGAAGCCTTTCG
AGCGGGACATCAGCACCGAGATCTATCAGGCCGGCAGCACCCCTTGTAATGGCGTGGAAGGCTTCAACTG
CTACTTCCCACTGCAGTCCTACGGCTTCCAGCCTACAAATGGCGTCGGCTACCAGCCTTACAGAGTGGTG
GTGCTGTCCTTCGAACTGCTGCATGCCCCTGCTACCGTGTGCGGCCCTAAAAAAACCTAGTAGACCGGTA
AGCTGAGCAGCGGCTACAAGGACGTGATCCTGTGGTTCAGCTTCGGCGCCAGCTGCTTCATCCTGCTGGC
CATCGTGATGGGCCTGGTGTTCATCTGCGTGAAGAACGGCAACATGCGGTGCACCATCTGCATCTGATGA
TATCGAATTCCACCACACTGGACTAGTGGATCCGAGCTCGGTACCAAGCTTAAGTTTAAACCGCTGATCA
GCCTCGACTGTGCCTTCTAGTTGCCAGCCATCTGTTGTTTGCCCCTCCCCCGTGCCTTCCTTGACCCTGG
AAGGTGCCACTCCCACTGTCCTTTCCTAATAAAATGAGGAAATTGCATCGCATTGTCTGAGTAGGTGTCA
TTCTATTCTGGGGGGTGGGGTGGGGCAGGACAGCAAGGGGGAGGATTGGGAAGACAATAGCAGGCATGCT
GGGGATGCGGTGGGCTCTATGGCTTCTGAGGCGGAAAGAACCAGCTGGGGCTCTAGGGGGTATCCCC
[124 nt withheld, positions 4198-4321]
C
[91 nt withheld, positions 4323-4413]
A
[49 nt withheld, positions 4415-4463]
CCTTTGACGTTGGAGTCCACGTTCTTT
[37 nt withheld, positions 4491-4527]
ACCCTATCTCGGTCTATTCTTTTGATTTATAAGGGATTTTGCCGATTTCGGCCTATTGGTTAAAAAATGA
GCTGATTTAACAAAAATTTAACGCGAATTAATTCTGTGGAATGTGTGTCAGTTAGGGTGTGGAAAGTCCC
CAGGCTCCCCAGCAGGCAGAAGTATGCAAAGCATGCATCTCAATTAGTCAGCAACCAGGTGTGGAAAGTC
CCCAGGCTCCCCAGCAGGCAGAAGTATGCAAAGCATGCATCTCAATTAGTCAGCAACCATAGTCCCGCCC
CTAACTCCGCCCATCCCGCCCCTAACTCCGCCCAGTTCCGCCCATTCTCCGCCCCATGGCTGACTAATTT
TTTTTATTTATGCAGAGGCCGAGGCCGCCTCTGCCTCTGAGCTATTCCAGAAGTAGTGAGGAGGCTTTTT
TGGAGGCCTAGGCTTTTGCAAAAAGCTCCCGGGAGCTTGTATATCCATTTTCGGATCTGATCAAGAGACA
GGATGAGGATCGTTTCGCATGATTGAACAAGATGGATTGCACGCAGGTTCTCCGGCCGCTTGGGTGGAGA
GGCTATTCGGCTATGACTGGGCACAACAGACAATCGGCTGCTCTGATGCCGCCGTGTTCCGGCTGTCAGC
GCAGGGGCGCCCGGTTCTTTTTGTCAAGACCGACCTGTCCGGTGCCCTGAATGAACTGCAGGACGAGGCA
GCGCGGCTATCGTGGCTGGCCACGACGGGCGTTCCTTGCGCAGCTGTGCTCGACGTTGTCACTGAAGCGG
GAAGGGACTGGCTGCTATTGGGCGAAGTGCCGGGGCAGGATCTCCTGTCATCTCACCTTGCTCCTGCCGA
GAAAGTATCCATCATGGCTGATGCAATGCGGCGGCTGCATACGCTTGATCCGGCTACCTGCCCATTCGAC
CACCAAGCGAAACATCGCATCGAGCGAGCACGTACTCGGATGGAAGCCGGTCTTGTCGATCAGGATGATC
TGGACGAAGAGCATCAGGGGCTCGCGCCAGCCGAACTGTTCGCCAGGCTCAAGGCGCGCATGCCCGACGG
CGAGGATCTCGTCGTGACCCATGGCGATGCCTGCTTGCCGAATATCATGGTGGAAAATGGCCGCTTTTCT
GGATTCATCGACTGTGGCCGGCTGGGTGTGGCGGACCGCTATCAGGACATAGCGTTGGCTACCCGTGATA
TTGCTGAAGAGCTTGGCGGCGAATGGGCTGACCGCTTCCTCGTGCTTTACGGTATCGCCGCTCCCGATTC
GCAGCGCATCGCCTTCTATCGCCTTCTTGACGAGTTCTTCTGAGCGGGACTCTGGGGTTCGAAATGACCG
ACCAAGCGACGCCCAACCTGCCATCACGAGATTTCGATTCCACCGCCGCCTTCTATGAAAGGTTGGGCTT
CGGAATCGTTTTCCGGGACGCCGGCTGGATGATCCTCCAGCGCGGGGATCTCATGCTGGAGTTCTTCGCC
CACCCCAACTTGTTTATTGCAGCTTATAATGGTTACAAATAAAGCAATAGCATCACAAATTTCACAAATA
AAGCATTTTTTTCACTGCATTCTAGTTGTGGTTTGTCCAAACTCATCAATGTATCTTATCATGTCTGTAT
ACCGTCGACCTCTAGCTAGAGCTTGGCGTAATCATGGTCATAGCTGTTTCCTGTGTGAAATTGTTATCCG
CTCACAATTCCACACAACATACGAGCCGGAAGCATAAAGTGTAAAGCCTGGGGTGCCTAATGAGTGAGCT
AACTCACATTAATTGCGTTGCGCTCACTGCCCGCTTTCCAGTCGGGAAACCTGTCGTGCCAGCTGCATTA
ATGAATCGGCCAACGCGCGGGGAGAGGCGGTTTGCGTATTGGGCGCTCTTCCGCTTCCTCGCTCACTGAC
TCGCTGCGCTCGGTCGTTCGGCTGCGGCGAGCGGTATCAGCTCACTCAAAGGCGGTAATACGGTTATCCA
CAGAATCAGGGGATAACGCAGGAAAGAACATGTGAGCAAAAGGCCAGCAAAAGGCCAGGAACCGTAAAAA
GGCCGCGTTGCTGGCGTTTTTCCATAGGCTCCGCCCCCCTGACGAGCATCACAAAAATCGACGCTCAAGT
CAGAGGTGGCGAAACCCGACAGGACTATAAAGATACCAGGCGTTTCCCCCTGGAAGCTCCCTCGTGCGCT
CTCCTGTTCCGACCCTGCCGCTTACCGGATACCTGTCCGCCTTTCTCCCTTCGGGAAGCGTGGCGCTTTC
TCATAGCTCACGCTGTAGGTATCTCAGTTCGGTGTAGGTCGTTCGCTCCAAGCTGGGCTGTGTGCACGAA
CCCCCCGTTCAGCCCGACCGCTGCGCCTTATCCGGTAACTATCGTCTTGAGTCCAACCCGGTAAGACACG
ACTTATCGCCACTGGCAGCAGCCACTGGTAACAGGATTAGCAGAGCGAGGTATGTAGGCGGTGCTACAGA
GTTCTTGAAGTGGTGGCCTAACTACGGCTACACTAGAAGAACAGTATTTGGTATCTGCGCTCTGCTGAAG
CCAGTTACCTTCGGAAAAAGAGTTGGTAGCTCTTGATCCGGCAAACAAACCACCGCTGGTAGCGGTGGTT
TTTTTGTTTGCAAGCAGCAGATTACGCGCAGAAAAAAAGGATCTCAAGAAGATCCTTTGATCTTTTCTAC
GGGGTCTGACGCTCAGTGGAACGAAAACTCACGTTAAGGGATTTTGGTCATGAGATTATCAAAAAGGATC
TTCACCTAGATCCTTTTAAATTAAAAATGAAGTTTTAAATCAATCTAAAGTATATATGAGTAAACTTGGT
CTGACAGTTACCAATGCTTAATCAGTGAGGCACCTATCTCAGCGATCTGTCTATTTCGTTCATCCATAGT
TGCCTGACTCCCCGTCGTGTAGATAACTACGATACGGGAGGGCTTACCATCTGGCCCCAGTGCTGCAATG
ATACCGCGAGACCCACGCTCACCGGCTCCAGATTTATCAGCAATAAACCAGCCAGCCGGAAGGGCCGAGC
GCAGAAGTGGTCCTGCAACTTTATCCGCCTCCATCCAGTCTATTAATTGTTGCCGGGAAGCTAGAGTAAG
TAGTTCGCCAGTTAATAGTTTGCGCAACGTTGTTGCCATTGCTACAGGCATCGTGGTGTCACGCTCGTCG
TTTGGTATGGCTTCATTCAGCTCCGGTTCCCAACGATCAAGGCGAGTTACATGATCCCCCATGTTGTGCA
AAAAAGCGGTTAGCTCCTTCGGTCCTCCGATCGTTGTCAGAAGTAAGTTGGCCGCAGTGTTATCACTCAT
GGTTATGGCAGCACTGCATAATTCTCTTACTGTCATGCCATCCGTAAGATGCTTTTCTGTGACTGGTGAG
TACTCAACCAAGTCATTCTGAGAATAGTGTATGCGGCGACCGAGTTGCTCTTGCCCGGCGTCAATACGGG
ATAATACCGCGCCACATAGCAGAACTTTAAAAGTGCTCATCATTGGAAAACGTTCTTCGGGGCGAAAACT
CTCAAGGATCTTACCGCTGTTGAGATCCAGTTCGATGTAACCCACTCGTGCACCCAACTGATCTTCAGCA
TCTTTTACTTTCACCAGCGTTTCTGGGTGAGCAAAAACAGGAAGGCAAAATGCCGCAAAAAAGGGAATAA
GGGCGACACGGAAATGTTGAATACTCATACTCTTCCTTTTTCAATATTATTGAAGCATTTATCAGGGTTA
TTGTCTCATGAGCGGATACATATTTGAATGTATTTAGAAAAATAAACAAATAGGGGTTCCGCGCACATTT
CCCCGAAAAGTGCCACCTGACGTC
