>Addgene plasmid #214727 | SpyTag-Quartet | depositor partial sequence | sequence record 418820 | SpyTag-Quartet (2763)
ATGAACACCCAGATCCTGGTGTTCGCCCTGATCGCCATCATTCCCACCAACGCCGACAAGATCGGATCTG
GCGCCCACATCGTGATGGTGGACGCCTACAAGCCTACCAAAGGCAGCGGTGGAAGCGGCGGATCTGGAAC
CGGTAGAGTGGCCCCTAGCAAAGAAGTCGTGCGGTTCCCCAATATCACCAATCTGTGCCCCTTCGGCGAG
GTGTTCAACGCCACCACATTTCCCTCTGTGTACGCCTGGGAGAGAAAGCGGATCAGCAACTGCGTGGCCG
ACTACAGCGTGCTGTACAACAGCACCTCCTTTAGCACCTTCAAGTGCTACGGCGTGTCCGCCACCAAGCT
GAACGATCTGTGCTTCTCCAACGTGTACGCCGACAGCTTCGTGGTCAAGGGCGACGATGTGCGGCAGATT
GCTCCTGGACAGACAGGCGTGATCGCCGATTACAACTACAAGCTGCCTGACGACTTCCTGGGCTGTGTGC
TGGCCTGGAACACCAATAGCAAGGACAGCTCCACCAGCGGCAACTACAACTACCTGTACAGATGGGTCCG
ACGCAGCAAGCTGAATCCCTACGAGAGGGACCTGAGCAACGACATCTATAGCCCTGGCGGCCAGAGCTGT
TCTGCCGTGGGACCCAATTGCTACAACCCTCTGAGGCCCTACGGCTTCTTTACCACAGCTGGCGTGGGCC
ACCAGCCTTACAGAGTGGTGGTGCTGTCATTCGAGCTGCTGAATGCCCCTGCCACAGTGTGTGGCCCTAA
GCTGTCTACCGACCTGATCAAGAACCAGGGGAGTGGTGGGTCCGGGGGTTCGGGACGGGTGTCCCCTACA
CACGAGGTCGTGCGGTTCCCCAATATCACCAACAGATGCCCCTTCGACAAGGTGTTCAACGCCAGCAGAT
TCCCCAACGTGTACGCCTGGGAGCGCACCAAGATCAGCGATTGCGTGGCCGATTACACCGTGCTGTACAA
CTCCACCAGCTTTAGCACCTTTAAGTGCTACGGCGTGTCCCCAAGCAAGCTGATCGACCTGTGCTTCACC
TCTGTGTACGCCGACACCTTCCTGATCCGGTCTAGCGAAGTGCGACAAGTGGCCCCTGGCGAAACAGGCG
TGATCGCCGACTACAACTACAAGCTGCCCGACGACTTCACCGGCTGTGTGATCGCCTGGAATACCGCCAA
GCAGGACCAGGGCCAGTACTACTACAGAAGCAGCAGAAAGACCAAGCTCAAGCCCTTCGAGCGGGACCTG
ACCTCCGATGAGAATGGCGTCAGAACCCTGTCCACCTACGATTTCTACCCCAATGTGCCCATCGAGTACC
AGGCCACCAGAGTGGTGGTGCTGTCTTTCGAACTGCTGAACGCCCCTGCCACAGTGTGTGGCCCTAAACT
GTCTACAGCCCTGGTCAAGAACCAGTGCGTGAACTTCGGCAGCGGCGGAACGGGAGGTAGTGGCCGGGTG
CAGCCCACCGATAGCATCGTGCGGTTCCCCAATATCACCAATCTGTGCCCCTTCGGCGAGGTGTTCAATG
CCACCACATTCGCCTCTGTGTACGCCTGGAACCGGAAGCGGATCAGCAATTGCGTGGCCGACTACTCCGT
GCTGTACAACAGCACCAGCTTCAGCACCTTCAAGTGCTACGGCGTGTCCCCTACCAAGCTGAACGACCTG
TGCTTCACAAACGTGTACGCCGACAGCTTCGTGATCACCGGGGATGAAGTGCGGCAGATTGCCCCTGGAC
AGACAGGCAAGATCGCCGACTACAACTACAAGCTGCCCGACGACTTCACCGGCTGTGTGATTGCCTGGAA
CTCCAAGCACATCGACGCCAAAGAAGGCGGGAACTTCAACTACCTGTACCGGCTGTTCCGGAAGGCCAAC
CTGAAGCCTTTCGAGCGGGATATCTCCACCGAGATCTACCAGGCCGGCAGCAAGCCTTGTAATGGCCAGA
CAGGCCTGAACTGCTACTACCCACTGTACAGATACGGCTTCTACCCCACAGACGGCGTGGGCCACCAGCC
TTATAGAGTGGTGGTGCTGAGCTTCGAGCTGCTGAATGCCCCTGCCACAGTGTGCGGCCCTAAGAAAAGC
ACCAATCTCGTGAAGAACAAATGCGTGAACTTCGGTACGGGTGGCAGTGGAGGGAGCGGGAACATCACCA
ATCTGTGCCCCTTCGGCGAGGTGTTCAATGCCACAAGATTTGCCAGCGTGTACGCCTGGAACCGGAAGAG
AATCAGCAACTGCGTGGCCGACTACAGCGTGCTGTACAATAGCGCCAGCTTCAGCACCTTCAAGTGCTAC
GGCGTGTCCCCTACCAAGCTGAACGACCTGTGCTTCACCAATGTGTACGCCGACAGCTTCGTGATCAGAG
GCGACGAAGTTCGGCAGATCGCTCCTGGACAGACAGGCAAGATCGCCGATTACAACTACAAGCTGCCCGA
CGACTTCACCGGCTGCGTGATCGCCTGGAATAGCAACAACCTGGACAGCAAAGTCGGCGGCAACTACAAC
TACCTGTACCGGCTGTTCCGGAAGTCCAACCTGAAGCCTTTCGAGCGGGACATCAGCACCGAGATCTATC
AGGCCGGCAGCACCCCTTGTAATGGCGTGGAAGGCTTCAACTGCTACTTCCCACTGCAGTCCTACGGCTT
CCAGCCTACAAATGGCGTCGGCTACCAGCCTTACAGAGTGGTGGTGCTGTCCTTCGAACTGCTGCATGCC
CCTGCTACCGTGTGCGGCCCTAAAAAAACCTAG
